>Addgene plasmid #46766 | pKIKOarsBKm | depositor full sequence | sequence record 66222 | Genbank: KC503968
GGAGGATATTCATATGGACCATGGCTAATTCCCATGTCAGCCGTTAAGTGTTCCTGTGTCACTGAAAATT
GCTTTGAGAGGCTCTAAGGGCTTCTCAGTGCGTTACATCCCTGGCTTGTTGTCCACAACCGTTAAACCTT
AAAAGCTTTAAAAGCCTTATATATTCTTTTTTTTCTTATAAAACTTAAAACCTTAGAGGCTATTTAAGTT
GCTGATTTATATTAATTTTATTGTTCAAACATGAGAGCTTAGTACGTGAAACATGAGAGCTTAGTACGTT
AGCCATGAGAGCTTAGTACGTTAGCCATGAGGGTTTAGTTCGTTAAACATGAGAGCTTAGTACGTTAAAC
ATGAGAGCTTAGTACGTGAAACATGAGAGCTTAGTACGTACTATCAACAGGTTGAACTGCGGATCTTGCG
GCCGCAAAAATTAAAAATGAAGTTTTAAATCAATCTAAAGTATATATGAGTAAACTTGGTCTGACAGTTA
CCAATGCTTAATCAGTGAGGCACCTATCTCAGCGATCTGTCTATTTCGTTCATCCATAGTTGCCTGACTC
CCCGTCGTGTAGATAACTACGATACGGGAGGGCTTACCATCTGGCCCCAGTGCTGCAATGATACCGCGAG
ACCCACGCTCACCGGCTCCAGATTTATCAGCAATAAACCAGCCAGCCGGAAGGGCCGAGCGCAGAAGTGG
TCCTGCAACTTTATCCGCCTCCATCCAGTCTATTAATTGTTGCCGGGAAGCTAGAGTAAGTAGTTCGCCA
GTTAATAGTTTGCGCAACGTTGTTGCCATTGCTACAGGCATCGTGGTGTCACGCTCGTCGTTTGGTATGG
CTTCATTCAGCTCCGGTTCCCAACGATCAAGGCGAGTTACATGATCCCCCATGTTGTGCAAAAAAGCGGT
TAGCTCCTTCGGTCCTCCGATCGTTGTCAGAAGTAAGTTGGCCGCAGTGTTATCACTCATGGTTATGGCA
GCACTGCATAATTCTCTTACTGTCATGCCATCCGTAAGATGCTTTTCTGTGACTGGTGAGTACTCAACCA
AGTCATTCTGAGAATAGTGTATGCGGCGACCGAGTTGCTCTTGCCCGGCGTCAATACGGGATAATACCGC
GCCACATAGCAGAACTTTAAAAGTGCTCATCATTGGAAAACGTTCTTCGGGGCGAAAACTCTCAAGGATC
TTACCGCTGTTGAGATCCAGTTCGATGTAACCCACTCGTGCACCCAACTGATCTTCAGCATCTTTTACTT
TCACCAGCGTTTCTGGGTGAGCAAAAACAGGAAGGCAAAATGCCGCAAAAAAGGGAATAAGGGCGACACG
GAAATGTTGAATACTCATACTCTTCCTTTTTCAATATTATTGAAGCATTTATCAGGGTTATTGTCTCATG
AGCGGATACATATTTGAATGTATTTAGAAAAATAAACAAATAGGGGTTCCGCGCACATTTCCCCGAAAAG
TGCCACCTGCATCCAGAAACGTCCCAAATCGCAGCCAATCACATTGGCATAAACCATCGCTTCTTTGATA
ACGCCAGATGCCGTGCTGCCATCAATGGACAACGCGCCAACCAGTACCGTCGGCATATTGTTCATAATAG
AAGAGAGGAAGGCGGTGAGGAATCCGGTGCCGAGCGTCGCGGCCCACAGGCCGTTATCCGCCAGCACGTT
GAGTACGCCAGAAAGATATTCCGTTAATCCGGCATTGCGCAGGCCATAAACCACCAGATACATGCCGAGC
GAGAAGATGACAATCTGCCAGGGGGCACCGCGCAGGACTTTACCCGTATTAATCGCATGACCGCGTTTAG
CGACGACAAATAATATCAGCGCGCCCACAGCTGCAATGGCGCTCACCGGACTGCCGAGCGGTTCCAGGAC
GAAAAATCCCACCAGCAGAAGCAGTAAAACAACCCAGCCAGTTTTGAACGTAGCAGGATCTTTGATCGCT
TCTGCGGGAGATTTCAGCAGCGCCATATCGTAGTTCTGCGGAATATCTTTGCGAAAATAGAGATGTAACA
TCACCAGCGTGGCAACAATCGCGGCGATAAACAAAAAAAACCCCGCTTCGGCGGGGTTTTTTTTAATCGT
AGGCTGGAGCTGCTTCGAAGTTCCTATACTTTCTAGAGAATAGGAACTTCGGAATAGGAACTTCAAGATC
CCCTCACGCTGCCGCAAGCACTCAGGGCGCAAGGGCTGCTAAAGGAAGCGGAACACGTAGAAAGCCAGTC
CGCAGAAACGGTGCTGACCCCGGATGAATGTCAGCTACTGGGCTATCTGGACAAGGGAAAACGCAAGCGC
AAAGAGAAAGCAGGTAGCTTGCAGTGGGCTTACATGGCGATAGCTAGACTGGGCGGTTTTATGGACAGCA
AGCGAACCGGAATTGCCAGCTGGGGCGCCCTCTGGTAAGGTTGGGAAGCCCTGCAAAGTAAACTGGATGG
CTTTCTTGCCGCCAAGGATCTGATGGCGCAGGGGATCAAGATCTGATCAAGAGACAGGATGAGGATCGTT
TCGCATGATTGAACAAGATGGATTGCACGCAGGTTCTCCGGCCGCTTGGGTGGAGAGGCTATTCGGCTAT
GACTGGGCACAACAGACAATCGGCTGCTCTGATGCCGCCGTGTTCCGGCTGTCAGCGCAGGGGCGCCCGG
TTCTTTTTGTCAAGACCGACCTGTCCGGTGCCCTGAATGAACTGCAGGACGAGGCAGCGCGGCTATCGTG
GCTGGCCACGACGGGCGTTCCTTGCGCAGCTGTGCTCGACGTTGTCACTGAAGCGGGAAGGGACTGGCTG
CTATTGGGCGAAGTGCCGGGGCAGGATCTCCTGTCATCTCACCTTGCTCCTGCCGAGAAAGTATCCATCA
TGGCTGATGCAATGCGGCGGCTGCATACGCTTGATCCGGCTACCTGCCCATTCGACCACCAAGCGAAACA
TCGCATCGAGCGAGCACGTACTCGGATGGAAGCCGGTCTTGTCGATCAGGATGATCTGGACGAAGAGCAT
CAGGGGCTCGCGCCAGCCGAACTGTTCGCCAGGCTCAAGGCGCGCATGCCCGACGGCGAGGATCTCGTCG
TGACCCATGGCGATGCCTGCTTGCCGAATATCATGGTGGAAAATGGCCGCTTTTCTGGATTCATCGACTG
TGGCCGGCTGGGTGTGGCGGACCGCTATCAGGACATAGCGTTGGCTACCCGTGATATTGCTGAAGAGCTT
GGCGGCGAATGGGCTGACCGCTTCCTCGTGCTTTACGGTATCGCCGCTCCCGATTCGCAGCGCATCGCCT
TCTATCGCCTTCTTGACGAGTTCTTCTGAGCGGGACTCTGGGGTTCGAAATGACCGACCAAGCGACGCCC
AACCTGCCATCACGAGATTTCGATTCCACCGCCGCCTTCTATGAAAGGTTGGGCTTCGGAATCGTTTTCC
GGGACGCCGGCTGGATGATCCTCCAGCGCGGGGATCTCATGCTGGAGTTCTTCGCCCACCCCAGCTTCAA
AAGCGCTCTGAAGTTCCTATACTTTCTAGAGAATAGGAACTTCGGAATAGGAACTAAGGAGGATATTCAT
ATAGACCATGATTGCATGCGGTACCGAGCTCGGATCCACTAGTAGAGGATAAAACATATGGAATTCCTGC
AGTGCGCAGTCGACGCGCAAAAAACCCCGCCCCTGACAGGGCGGGGTTTTTTCGCTGTTTATCCACCGGC
ACCATCACCGAGGCGTATTCGCGAAAGCCGAGGCCAAAGAAATCAGCGGAAACGATATTCACCAGGTTGG
AGACAATAAGCGGCAGGCTGGCGGTATCGGCAATGAATCCGGCCGCCATCACGAACGCCAGCGTAGTGCC
TTTACTGAACCCTAAAGCCAGCAGCATGGCGATGACAATCGGTGTCAAAATAAGCGCCGCGCCATCATTG
GCAAACAGGGCGGCAACGGCAGCACCGAGCAGGACAATCCAGGTAAACAGCAAGCGACCACGACCATTAC
CCCAGCGTGAGACGTGCAGCGCCGCCCATTCAAAAAAGCCGGACTCATCCAGCAGCAGGCTGATGATAAT
GACGGCGATAAACGCAGCCGTCGCGTTCCAGACGATATTCCACACCACCGGAATATCACCCGGATGGACC
ACGCCCGTAACTAACGCCAGTACTGCGCCGAGCGTTGCACTCCAGCCGATGCCTAAACCTTTCGGCTGCC
AGATAACCAATACGATGGTCAGGACGTTTCTG
Features (pLannotate 1.2.2; 10 found; start..end, strand, type, name):
     35..417     -  rep_origin     R6K γ ori: γ replication origin from E. coli plasmid R6K; requires the R6K initiator protein pi for replication
    488..1348    -  CDS            AmpR: β-lactamase; bla; confers resistance to ampicillin, carbenicillin, and related antibiotics
   1349..1453    -  promoter       AmpR promoter: bla
   1492..2058    -  CDS            arsB (fragment): ARSB_ECOLI - Also known as arsF. Experimental evidence at protein level: Swiss-Prot protein existence level 1. Involved in arsenical resistance. Thought to form the channel of an arsenite pump (By similarity). From Escherichia coli (strain K12).
   2117..2164    -  protein_bind   FRT: FLP-mediated recombination occurs in the 8-bp core sequence TCTAGAAA (Turan and Bode, 2011). FLP recombinase from the Saccharomyces cerevisiae 2μ plasmid
   2158..2493    +  CDS            tnpA (fragment): TN5P_ECOLX - Also known as tnp. Experimental evidence at protein level: Swiss-Prot protein existence level 1. Mediates transposition of transposon Tn5 by a 'cut and paste' mechanism. First, the monomeric transposase binds the 19 bp inverted DNA repeats flanking the transposon. Then, dimerization of the DNA- bound transposase creates a synaptic DNA complex. After nicking of the first DNA strand, excision of the transposon proceeds through a series of intermediates. The transposase then mediates the insertion of the transposon at a new site by strand transfer. The activity of the wild- type tran
   2525..3316    +  CDS            neo: KKA2_KLEPN - Also known as kan, nptII. Experimental evidence at protein level: Swiss-Prot protein existence level 1. Resistance to kanamycin, neomycin, paromomycin, ribostamycin, butirosin and gentamicin B. From Klebsiella pneumoniae.
   3340..3492    +  CDS            ble (fragment): BLE_KLEPN - Experimental evidence at protein level: Swiss-Prot protein existence level 1. Binding protein with a strong affinity to the bleomycin family of antibiotics. Binds to CL990; an antimitotic-antibiotic compound. From Klebsiella pneumoniae.
   3510..3543    -  protein_bind   FRT (minimal): supports FLP-mediated excision but not integration (Turan and Bode, 2011) FLP recombinase from the Saccharomyces cerevisiae 2μ plasmid
   3701..4225    -  CDS            arsB (fragment): ARSB_ECOLI - Also known as arsF. Experimental evidence at protein level: Swiss-Prot protein existence level 1. Involved in arsenical resistance. Thought to form the channel of an arsenite pump (By similarity). From Escherichia coli (strain K12).
