[The description below was written by a language model from this plasmid's Addgene catalogue record and pLannotate feature annotations shown in this document.]
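Description:
pKIKOarsBKm is an empty "knock-in/knock-out" backbone for placing DNA onto the Escherichia coli chromosome at the arsB locus by homologous recombination. It was built from the oriR6Kγ–bla portion of pKD4, and the annotated 4,232-nt sequence shows the R6K γ origin followed by the β-lactamase gene with its own promoter. Because the γ origin fires only when the R6K initiator protein pi is supplied, the plasmid is maintained at low copy in a pir-expressing host (Pir1 is recorded) and cannot replicate in ordinary E. coli strains, where it behaves as a suicide template. Selection during propagation is with ampicillin and kanamycin.

The functional region is bounded by two fragments of arsB, which encodes a component of the arsenite efflux pump. These fragments derive from an approximately 1 kb arsB segment added to the backbone and serve as the homology arms. Between them lies a kanamycin resistance cassette (neo/nptII) carried on Tn5-derived sequence, which explains the adjoining partial tnpA and ble annotations. The cassette is flanked by FRT sites, one full and one minimal, so FLP recombinase can excise the marker after integration. The record states that a multiple cloning site was also added. It is not annotated as a feature, though an unannotated gap between the second FRT site and the adjacent arsB arm may hold it.

In use, the DNA of interest is cloned between the arms, and recombination then inserts it together with the kanamycin marker into arsB, disrupting that gene. The associated publication describes the vector series as intended for large inserts, including whole metabolic pathways.
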