Addgene plasmid #46766: pKIKOarsBKm
Purpose: (Empty Backbone) E.coli genomic integration at arsB
Depositing lab: Lars Nielsen & Claudia Vickers. Depositing organization: University of Queensland. Publication: Knock-in/Knock-out (KIKO) vectors for rapid integration of large DNA sequences, including whole metabolic pathways, onto the Escherichia coli chromosome at well-characterised loci. Sabri S, Steen JA, Bongers M, Nielsen LK, Vickers CE. Microb Cell Fact. 2013 Jun 24;12(1):60. 10.1186/1475-2859-12-60 PubMed 23799955.
Backbone
  Vector backbone: pKD4
  Backbone size (bp): 3267
  Modifications to backbone: oriR6Kgamma bla fragment from pKD4 used as backbone. 1kb fragment of arsB added (creating an intermediate vector). Subsequent addition of MCS and kanamycin antibiotic resistance cassette
  Vector type: E.coli genomic integration
Growth in bacteria
  Bacterial resistance: Ampicillin and Kanamycin, 100 & 50 μg/mL
  Growth temperature: 37°C
  Growth strain: Pir1
  Copy number: Low Copy
Terms and licenses: Academic/Nonprofit Terms; Industry Terms: Not Available to Industry
Depositor comments: This plasmid is used for integration of DNA into the E.coli genome via homologous recombination. The DNA of interest is cloned between arsB homologous arms and integrated at the arsB locus.
How to cite: pKIKOarsBKm was a gift from Lars Nielsen & Claudia Vickers (Addgene plasmid # 46766 ; http://n2t.net/addgene:46766 ; RRID:Addgene_46766)
