>Addgene plasmid #46766 | pKIKOarsBKm | addgene partial sequence | sequence record 71455 | Neo-F 5'-CGTTGGCTACCCGTGATATT-3'
CGTGCTTTACGGTATCGCCGCTCCCGATTCGCAGCGCATCGCCTTCTATCGCCTTCTTGACGAGTTCTTC
TGAGCGGGACTCTGGGGTTCGAAATGACCGACCAAGCGACGCCCAACCTGCCATCACGAGATTTCGATTC
CACCGCCGCCTTCTATGAAAGGTTGGGCTTCGGAATCGTTTTCCGGGACGCCGGCTGGATGATCCTCCAG
CGCGGGGATCTCATGCTGGAGTTCTTCGCCCACCCCAGCTTCAAAAGCGCTCTGAAGTTCCTATACTTTC
TAGAGAATAGGAACTTCGGAATAGGAACTAAGGAGGATATTCATATAGACCATGATTGCATGCGGTACCG
AGCTCGGATCCACTAGTAGAGGATAAAACATATGGAATTCCTGCAGTGCGCAGTCGACGCGCAAAAAACC
CCGCCCCTGACAGGGCGGGGTTTTTTCGCTGTTTATCCACCGGCACCATCACCGAGGCGTATTCGCGAAA
GCCGAGGCCAAAGAAATCAGCGGAAACGATATTCACCAGGTTGGAGACAATAAGCGGCAGGCTGGCGGTA
TCGGCAATGAATCCGGCCGCCATCACGAACGCCAGCGTAGTGCCTTTACTGAACCCTAAAGCCAGCAGCA
TGGCGATGACAATCGGTGTCAAAATAAGCGCCGCGCCATCATTGGCAAACAGGGCGGCAACGGCAGCACC
GAGCAGGACAATCCAGGTAAACAGCAAGCGACCACGACCATTACCCCAGCGTGAGACGTGCAGCGCCGCC
CATTCAAAAAAGCCGGACTCATCCAGCAGCAGGCTGATG
