>Addgene plasmid #46766 | pKIKOarsBKm | addgene partial sequence | sequence record 71621 | psc101-For 5'-GATCAGATCATGATCCCCTGCGCCATCAGATCC-3'
TTTACTTTGCAGGGCTTCCCAACCTTACCAGAGGGCGCCCCAGCTGGCAATTCCGGTTCGCTTGCTGTCC
ATAAAACCGCCCAGTCTAGCTATCGCCATGTAAGCCCACTGCAAGCTACCTGCTTTCTCTTTGCGCTTGC
GTTTTCCCTTGTCCAGATAGCCCAGTAGCTGACATTCATCCGGGGTCAGCACCGTTTCTGCGGACTGGCT
TTCTACGTGTTCCGCTTCCTTTAGCAGCCCTTGCGCCCTGAGTGCTTGCGGCAGCGTGGGGGATCTTGAA
GTTCCTATTCCGAAGTTCCTATTCTCTAGAAAGTATAGGAACTTCGAAGCAGCTCCAGCCTACGATTAAA
AAAAACCCCGCCGAAGCGGGGTTTTTTTTGTTTATCGCCGCGATTGTTGCCACGCTGGTGATGTTACATC
TCTATTTTCGCAAAGATATTCCGCAGAACTACGATATGGCGCTGCTGAAATCTCCCGCAGAAGCGATCAA
AGATCCTGCTACGTTCAAAACTGGCTGGGTTGTTTTACTGCTTCTGCTGGTGGGATTTTTCGTCCTGGAA
CCGCTCGGCAGTCCGGTGAGCGCCATTGCAGCTGTGGGCGCGCTGATATTATTTGTCGTCGCTAAACGCG
GTCATGCGATTAATACGGGTAAAGTCCTGCGCGGTGCCCCCTGGCAGATTGTCATCTTCTCGCTCGGCAT
GTATCTGGTGGTTTATGGCCTGCGCAATGCCGGATTAACGGAATATCTTTCTGGCGTACTCAACGTGCTG
GCGGATAACGGCCTGTGGGCCGCGACGCTCGGCACCGGAT
